Addgene plasmid #219302: SFFV-PKNOX1-Brd 377
Purpose: Transcription factor PKNOX1 with a specific barcode assigned.
Depositing lab: Filipe Pereira. Depositing organization: Center for Neuroscience and Cell Biology, University of Coimbra. Publication: A combinatorial transcription factor screening platform for immune cell reprogramming. Kurochkin I, Altman AR, Caiado I, Pertiga-Cabral D, Halitzki E, Minaeva M, Zimmermannova O, Henriques-Oliveira L, Klein D, Nair M, Oliveira D, Cajal LR, Knittel R, Feick C, Ringner M, Martin M, Cirovic B, Pires CF, Rosa FF, Sitnicka E, Theis FJ, Pereira CF. Cell Syst. 2026 Jan 21;17(1):101457. doi: 10.1016/j.cels.2025.101457. Epub 2026 Jan 14. PubMed 41539305.
Backbone
  Vector backbone: SFFV-MCS
  Backbone size w/o insert (bp): 6638
  Vector type: Lentiviral
Growth in bacteria
  Bacterial resistance: Ampicillin, 100 μg/mL
  Growth temperature: 37°C
  Growth strain: NEB Stable
  Copy number: High Copy
Gene/Insert
  Gene/Insert name: PKNOX1
  Species: H. sapiens (human)
  Insert size (bp): 1311
  Entrez Gene: PKNOX1 (a.k.a. PREP1, pkonx1c)
  Promoter: The spleen focus-forming virus (SFFV) promoter
  Cloning method: Restriction Enzyme; 5′ cloning site Bsp119I (not destroyed); 3′ cloning site BstHI (not destroyed)
Terms and licenses: Academic/Nonprofit Terms; Industry Terms: Not Available to Industry
Depositor comments: Barcode sequence cloned into XbaI restriction site. Design of plasmid is as follows: SFFV-[TF sequence]-WPRE-[Barcode sequence].
How to cite: SFFV-PKNOX1-Brd 377 was a gift from Filipe Pereira (Addgene plasmid # 219302 ; http://n2t.net/addgene:219302 ; RRID:Addgene_219302)
