[The description below was written by a language model from this plasmid's Addgene catalogue record and pLannotate feature annotations shown in this document.]
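Description:
SFFV-PKNOX1-Brd 377 is a lentiviral transfer plasmid built on the SFFV-MCS backbone that expresses the human transcription factor PKNOX1 (also known as PREP1) together with a construct-specific DNA barcode. In bacteria it is maintained through a high-copy ColE1/pUC-type origin and selected with ampicillin via the β-lactamase gene. An f1 origin, lac regulatory remnants and T3/T7 promoters are carried over from the pBluescript-like cloning scaffold. The full sequence record is about 7.9 kb, consistent with the stated backbone and insert sizes.

The viral portion has the layout of a third-generation, self-inactivating HIV-1 vector. An RSV promoter replaces the U3 region to drive genomic RNA from a truncated 5' LTR. This is followed by the Ψ packaging signal with a partial gag segment, the Rev response element for nuclear export of the unspliced genome, and the cPPT/CTS, which aids nuclear import and transduction. Internally, the spleen focus-forming virus LTR promoter drives the roughly 1.3 kb PKNOX1 coding sequence, which was cloned between retained restriction sites in the polylinker. A WPRE downstream enhances transcript stability and expression. According to the depositor, the barcode sits in an XbaI site after the WPRE, so it lies within the transcribed region upstream of the ΔU3 3' LTR; it is not separately annotated in the feature table. An SV40 polyadenylation signal and SV40 origin lie outside the 3' LTR. No tag, fluorescent reporter or mammalian selection marker is annotated.

The plasmid belongs to a barcoded transcription factor collection made for combinatorial screening of immune cell reprogramming, in which the barcode identifies which factor was delivered to a given cell.
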