Features (pLannotate 1.2.2; 29 found; start..end, strand, type, name):
     94..112     -  promoter       T7 promoter: promoter for bacteriophage T7 RNA polymerase
    120..275     +  CDS            lacZα (fragment): LacZα fragment of β-galactosidase; lacZ fragment
    280..708     +  rep_origin     f1 ori (sequence partly withheld): f1 bacteriophage origin of replication; arrow indicates direction of (+) strand synthesis
    761..865     +  promoter       AmpR promoter: bla
    866..1726    +  CDS            AmpR: β-lactamase; bla; confers resistance to ampicillin, carbenicillin, and related antibiotics
   1897..2485    +  rep_origin     ori: high-copy-number ColE1/pMB1/pBR322/pUC origin of replication
   2668..2760    +  CDS            lacI (fragment): lac repressor; lacI; The lac repressor binds to the lac operator to inhibit transcription in E. coli. This inhibition can be relieved by adding lactose or isopropyl-β-D-thiogalactopyranoside (IPTG).
   2773..2794    +  protein_bind   CAP binding site: CAP binding activates transcription in the presence of cAMP. E. coli catabolite activator protein
   2809..2839    +  promoter       lac promoter: promoter for the E. coli lac operon
   2847..2863    +  protein_bind   lac operator: The lac repressor binds to the lac operator to inhibit transcription in E. coli. This inhibition can be relieved by adding lactose or isopropyl-β-D-thiogalactopyranoside (IPTG). lac repressor encoded by lacI
   2908..2926    +  promoter       T3 promoter: promoter for bacteriophage T3 RNA polymerase
   2954..3180    +  promoter       RSV promoter: Rous sarcoma virus enhancer/promoter
   3181..3361    +  LTR            5' LTR (truncated): truncated 5' long terminal repeat (LTR) from HIV-1
   3408..3533    +  misc_feature   HIV-1 Ψ: packaging signal of human immunodeficiency virus type 1
   3517..3880    +  CDS            HIV-1 gag (fragment): gag protein from human immunodeficiency virus 1; gag
   4026..4259    +  misc_feature   RRE: The Rev response element (RRE) of HIV-1 allows for Rev-dependent mRNA export from the nucleus to the cytoplasm.
   4636..4736    +  CDS            Rev (fragment): human immunodeficiency virus 1 (HIV-1) Rev protein; rev; enhances nuclear export of unspliced and incompletely spliced viral mRNAs
   4755..4872    +  misc_feature   cPPT/CTS: central polypurine tract and central termination sequence of HIV-1
   4906..5307    +  promoter       SFFV promoter: spleen focus-forming virus long terminal repeat (LTR) promoter
   5317..5340    +  misc_feature   MCS (fragment): pBluescript multiple cloning site
   5365..6672    +  CDS            PKNOX1: PKNX1_HUMAN - Also known as PREP1 From Homo sapiens (Human).
   6683..6708    +  misc_feature   MCS (fragment): pBluescript multiple cloning site
   6708..6767    +  CDS            S (fragment): HBSAG_WHV6 - Experimental evidence at transcript level: Swiss-Prot protein existence level 2. The middle envelope protein plays an important role in the budding of the virion. It is involved in the induction of budding in a nucleocapsid independent way. In this process the majority of envelope proteins bud to form subviral lipoprotein particles of 22 nm of diameter that do not contain a nucleocapsid (By similarity). From Woodchuck hepatitis B virus (isolate w64/pWS23) (WHV).
   6899..7302    +  misc_feature   WPRE: woodchuck hepatitis virus posttranscriptional regulatory element
   7360..7419    +  CDS            nef (fragment): NEF_HV1Z2 - Experimental evidence at protein level: Swiss-Prot protein existence level 1. Extracellular Nef protein targets CD4(+) T-lymphocytes for apoptosis by interacting with CXCR4 surface receptors. From Human immunodeficiency virus type 1 group M subtype D (isolate Z2/CDC-Z34) (HIV-1).
   7421..7654    +  LTR            3' LTR (ΔU3): self-inactivating 3' long terminal repeat (LTR) from HIV-1
   7726..7847    +  polyA_signal   SV40 poly(A) signal: SV40 polyadenylation signal
   7866..7887    +  rep_origin     SV40 ori (fragment): SV40 origin of replication
   7887..73      +  rep_origin     SV40 ori (across the origin): SV40 origin of replication
>Addgene plasmid #219302 | SFFV-PKNOX1-Brd 377 | addgene full sequence | sequence record 449805 | Addgene NGS Result
ATTTATGCAGAGGCCGAGGCCGCCTCGGCCTCTGAGCTATTCCAGAAGTAGTGAGGAGGCTTTTTTGGAG
GCCTAGGGACGTACCCAATTCGCCCTATAGTGAGTCGTATTACGCGCGCTCACTGGCCGTCGTTTTACAA
CGTCGTGACTGGGAAAACCCTGGCGTTACCCAACTTAATCGCCTTGCAGCACATCCCCCTTTCGCCAGCT
GGCGTAATAGCGAAGAGGCCCGCACCGATCGCCCTTCCCAACAGTTGCGCAGCCTGAATGGCGAATGGG
[124 nt withheld, positions 280-403]
C
[91 nt withheld, positions 405-495]
A
[49 nt withheld, positions 497-545]
CCTTTGACGTTGGAGTCCACGTTCTTT
[37 nt withheld, positions 573-609]
ACCCTATCTCGGTCTATTCTTTTGATTTATAAGGGATTTTGCCGATTTCGGCCTATTGGTTAAAAAATGA
GCTGATTTAACAAAAATTTAACGCGAATTTTAACAAAATATTAACGCTTACAATTTAGGTGGCACTTTTC
GGGGAAATGTGCGCGGAACCCCTATTTGTTTATTTTTCTAAATACATTCAAATATGTATCCGCTCATGAG
ACAATAACCCTGATAAATGCTTCAATAATATTGAAAAAGGAAGAGTATGAGTATTCAACATTTCCGTGTC
GCCCTTATTCCCTTTTTTGCGGCATTTTGCCTTCCTGTTTTTGCTCACCCAGAAACGCTGGTGAAAGTAA
AAGATGCTGAAGATCAGTTGGGTGCACGAGTGGGTTACATCGAACTGGATCTCAACAGCGGTAAGATCCT
TGAGAGTTTTCGCCCCGAAGAACGTTTTCCAATGATGAGCACTTTTAAAGTTCTGCTATGTGGCGCGGTA
TTATCCCGTATTGACGCCGGGCAAGAGCAACTCGGTCGCCGCATACACTATTCTCAGAATGACTTGGTTG
AGTACTCACCAGTCACAGAAAAGCATCTTACGGATGGCATGACAGTAAGAGAATTATGCAGTGCTGCCAT
AACCATGAGTGATAACACTGCGGCCAACTTACTTCTGACAACGATCGGAGGACCGAAGGAGCTAACCGCT
TTTTTGCACAACATGGGGGATCATGTAACTCGCCTTGATCGTTGGGAACCGGAGCTGAATGAAGCCATAC
CAAACGACGAGCGTGACACCACGATGCCTGTAGCAATGGCAACAACGTTGCGCAAACTATTAACTGGCGA
ACTACTTACTCTAGCTTCCCGGCAACAATTAATAGACTGGATGGAGGCGGATAAAGTTGCAGGACCACTT
CTGCGCTCGGCCCTTCCGGCTGGCTGGTTTATTGCTGATAAATCTGGAGCCGGTGAGCGTGGGTCTCGCG
GTATCATTGCAGCACTGGGGCCAGATGGTAAGCCCTCCCGTATCGTAGTTATCTACACGACGGGGAGTCA
GGCAACTATGGATGAACGAAATAGACAGATCGCTGAGATAGGTGCCTCACTGATTAAGCATTGGTAACTG
TCAGACCAAGTTTACTCATATATACTTTAGATTGATTTAAAACTTCATTTTTAATTTAAAAGGATCTAGG
TGAAGATCCTTTTTGATAATCTCATGACCAAAATCCCTTAACGTGAGTTTTCGTTCCACTGAGCGTCAGA
CCCCGTAGAAAAGATCAAAGGATCTTCTTGAGATCCTTTTTTTCTGCGCGTAATCTGCTGCTTGCAAACA
AAAAAACCACCGCTACCAGCGGTGGTTTGTTTGCCGGATCAAGAGCTACCAACTCTTTTTCCGAAGGTAA
CTGGCTTCAGCAGAGCGCAGATACCAAATACTGTTCTTCTAGTGTAGCCGTAGTTAGGCCACCACTTCAA
GAACTCTGTAGCACCGCCTACATACCTCGCTCTGCTAATCCTGTTACCAGTGGCTGCTGCCAGTGGCGAT
AAGTCGTGTCTTACCGGGTTGGACTCAAGACGATAGTTACCGGATAAGGCGCAGCGGTCGGGCTGAACGG
GGGGTTCGTGCACACAGCCCAGCTTGGAGCGAACGACCTACACCGAACTGAGATACCTACAGCGTGAGCT
ATGAGAAAGCGCCACGCTTCCCGAAGGGAGAAAGGCGGACAGGTATCCGGTAAGCGGCAGGGTCGGAACA
GGAGAGCGCACGAGGGAGCTTCCAGGGGGAAACGCCTGGTATCTTTATAGTCCTGTCGGGTTTCGCCACC
TCTGACTTGAGCGTCGATTTTTGTGATGCTCGTCAGGGGGGCGGAGCCTATGGAAAAACGCCAGCAACGC
GGCCTTTTTACGGTTCCTGGCCTTTTGCTGGCCTTTTGCTCACATGTTCTTTCCTGCGTTATCCCCTGAT
TCTGTGGATAACCGTATTACCGCCTTTGAGTGAGCTGATACCGCTCGCCGCAGCCGAACGACCGAGCGCA
GCGAGTCAGTGAGCGAGGAAGCGGAAGAGCGCCCAATACGCAAACCGCCTCTCCCCGCGCGTTGGCCGAT
TCATTAATGCAGCTGGCACGACAGGTTTCCCGACTGGAAAGCGGGCAGTGAGCGCAACGCAATTAATGTG
AGTTAGCTCACTCATTAGGCACCCCAGGCTTTACACTTTATGCTTCCGGCTCGTATGTTGTGTGGAATTG
TGAGCGGATAACAATTTCACACAGGAAACAGCTATGACCATGATTACGCCAAGCGCGCAATTAACCCTCA
CTAAAGGGAACAAAAGCTGGAGCTGCAAGCTTAATGTAGTCTTATGCAATACTCTTGTAGTCTTGCAACA
TGGTAACGATGAGTTAGCAACATGCCTTACAAGGAGAGAAAAAGCACCGTGCATGCCGATTGGTGGAAGT
AAGGTGGTACGATCGTGCCTTATTAGGAAGGCAACAGACGGGTCTGACATGGATTGGACGAACCACTGAA
TTGCCGCATTGCAGAGATATTGTATTTAAGTGCCTAGCTCGATACATAAACGGGTCTCTCTGGTTAGACC
AGATCTGAGCCTGGGAGCTCTCTGGCTAACTAGGGAACCCACTGCTTAAGCCTCAATAAAGCTTGCCTTG
AGTGCTTCAAGTAGTGTGTGCCCGTCTGTTGTGTGACTCTGGTAACTAGAGATCCCTCAGACCCTTTTAG
TCAGTGTGGAAAATCTCTAGCAGTGGCGCCCGAACAGGGACTTGAAAGCGAAAGGGAAACCAGAGGAGCT
CTCTCGACGCAGGACTCGGCTTGCTGAAGCGCGCACGGCAAGAGGCGAGGGGCGGCGACTGGTGAGTACG
CCAAAAATTTTGACTAGCGGAGGCTAGAAGGAGAGAGATGGGTGCGAGAGCGTCAGTATTAAGCGGGGGA
GAATTAGATCGCGATGGGAAAAAATTCGGTTAAGGCCAGGGGGAAAGAAAAAATATAAATTAAAACATAT
AGTATGGGCAAGCAGGGAGCTAGAACGATTCGCAGTTAATCCTGGCCTGTTAGAAACATCAGAAGGCTGT
AGACAAATACTGGGACAGCTACAACCATCCCTTCAGACAGGATCAGAAGAACTTAGATCATTATATAATA
CAGTAGCAACCCTCTATTGTGTGCATCAAAGGATAGAGATAAAAGACACCAAGGAAGCTTTAGACAAGAT
AGAGGAAGAGCAAAACAAAAGTAAGACCACCGCACAGCAAGCGGCCGCTGATCTTCAGACCTGGAGGAGG
AGATATGAGGGACAATTGGAGAAGTGAATTATATAAATATAAAGTAGTAAAAATTGAACCATTAGGAGTA
GCACCCACCAAGGCAAAGAGAAGAGTGGTGCAGAGAGAAAAAAGAGCAGTGGGAATAGGAGCTTTGTTCC
TTGGGTTCTTGGGAGCAGCAGGAAGCACTATGGGCGCAGCGTCAATGACGCTGACGGTACAGGCCAGACA
ATTATTGTCTGGTATAGTGCAGCAGCAGAACAATTTGCTGAGGGCTATTGAGGCGCAACAGCATCTGTTG
CAACTCACAGTCTGGGGCATCAAGCAGCTCCAGGCAAGAATCCTGGCTGTGGAAAGATACCTAAAGGATC
AACAGCTCCTGGGGATTTGGGGTTGCTCTGGAAAACTCATTTGCACCACTGCTGTGCCTTGGAATGCTAG
TTGGAGTAATAAATCTCTGGAACAGATTTGGAATCACACGACCTGGATGGAGTGGGACAGAGAAATTAAC
AATTACACAAGCTTAATACACTCCTTAATTGAAGAATCGCAAAACCAGCAAGAAAAGAATGAACAAGAAT
TATTGGAATTAGATAAATGGGCAAGTTTGTGGAATTGGTTTAACATAACAAATTGGCTGTGGTATATAAA
ATTATTCATAATGATAGTAGGAGGCTTGGTAGGTTTAAGAATAGTTTTTGCTGTACTTTCTATAGTGAAT
AGAGTTAGGCAGGGATATTCACCATTATCGTTTCAGACCCACCTCCCAACCCCGAGGGGACCCGACAGGC
CCGAAGGAATAGAAGAAGAAGGTGGAGAGAGAGACAGAGACAGATCCATTCGATTAGTGAACGGATCTCG
ACGGTATCGGTTAACTTTTAAAAGAAAAGGGGGGATTGGGGGGTACAGTGCAGGGGAAAGAATAGTAGAC
ATAATAGCAACAGACATACAAACTAAAGAATTACAAAAACAAATTACAAAAATTCAAAATTTTATCGATC
ACGAGACTAGCCTCGAGCTGGCTGCAGTAACGCCATTTTGCAAGGCATGGAAAAATACCAAACCAAGAAT
AGAGAAGTTCAGATCAAGGGCGGGTACATGAAAATAGCTAACGTTGGGCCAAACAGGATATCTGCGGTGA
GCAGTTTCGGCCCCGGCCCGGGGCCAAGAACAGATGGTCACCGCAGTTTCGGCCCCGGCCCGAGGCCAAG
AACAGATGGTCCCCAGATATGGCCCAACCCTCAGCAGTTTCTTAAGACCCATCAGATGTTTCCAGGCTCC
CCCAAGGACCTGAAATGACCCTGCGCCTTATTTGAATTAACCAATCAGCCTGCTTCTCGCTTCTGTTCGC
GCGCTTCTGCTTCCCGAGCTCTATAAAAGAGCTCACAACCCCTCACTCGGCGCGCCAGTCCTCCGACAGA
CTGAGTCGGCCGGTCGAATCAAGCTTATCGATACCGTCGACGGATCCGCTAGCCCGCGGTTCGAAATGAT
GGCTACACAGACATTAAGTATAGACAGCTATCAAGATGGGCAACAGATGCAAGTAGTAACAGAGTTAAAG
ACAGAACAAGATCCAAACTGCTCTGAACCCGATGCAGAAGGAGTGAGCCCTCCCCCTGTGGAGTCTCAGA
CCCCGATGGATGTGGACAAGCAGGCCATTTATAGGCATCCACTATTTCCATTATTAGCTTTGTTGTTTGA
AAAATGTGAACAATCTACACAGGGCTCTGAAGGCACAACTTCTGCCAGTTTTGATGTAGACATCGAAAAT
TTTGTAAGAAAGCAAGAGAAGGAAGGGAAACCTTTCTTTTGTGAAGATCCAGAAACCGATAATTTAATGG
TAAAAGCAATCCAGGTTTTGCGCATTCATCTTCTTGAGCTGGAAAAGGTTAACGAACTCTGCAAAGATTT
CTGCAGTCGATACATTGCTTGTCTGAAAACAAAAATGAACAGTGAAACTCTGTTGAGTGGAGAGCCTGGA
AGCCCGTACTCACCAGTGCAGTCCCAGCAGATTCAAAGTGCCATCACAGGCACCATCAGCCCTCAGGGAA
TTGTGGTGCCGGCGTCCGCGCTGCAGCAGGGAAACGTAGCCATGGCGACGGTGGCAGGTGGCACAGTGTA
TCAGCCTGTCACGGTCGTCACTCCCCAAGGCCAAGTGGTCACACAGACATTGTCGCCTGGGACAATTAGG
ATCCAGAACTCCCAGCTTCAGTTACAGTTAAACCAAGATCTCAGCATCTTGCATCAAGATGATGGTTCAT
CTAAGAACAAGAGGGGCGTCCTGCCAAAGCATGCCACGAACGTGATGCGGTCCTGGCTCTTCCAGCACAT
CGGGCATCCCTACCCAACAGAGGATGAGAAAAAACAGATTGCTGCTCAGACAAATTTGACACTACTCCAA
GTCAACAACTGGTTCATCAATGCCAGAAGACGAATTCTTCAGCCAATGTTGGATTCAAGTTGTTCAGAGA
CCCCCAAAACAAAGAAAAAAACTGCTCAGAACCGGCCAGTTCAGAGGTTTTGGCCTGATTCTATTGCATC
AGGAGTCGCACAGCCACCGCCGAGCGAGCTCACCATGTCGGAAGGAGCTGTTGTCACCATCACCACGCCC
GTGAACATGAACGTGGACAGCCTTCAGTCTCTGTCCTCGGACGGGGCCACCCTGGCGGTGCAGCAGGTCA
TGATGGCAGGGCAGAGCGAGGACGAGTCTGTGGACAGCACAGAGGAGGATGCGGGTGCCCTGGCCCCTGC
CCACATCAGCGGGCTGGTCTTGGAGAACAGTGACTCCCTGCAGTAAACCGGTCGGATCCCCCGGGCTGCA
GGAATTCGAGCATCTTACCGCCATTTATTCCCATATTTGTTCTGTTTTTCTTGATTTGGGTATACATTTA
AATGTTAATAAAACAAAATGGTGGGGCAATCATTTACATTTTTAGGGATATGTAATTACTAGTTCAGGTG
TATTGCCACAAGACAAACATGTTAAGAAACTTTCCCGTTATTTACGCTCTGTTCCTGTTAATCAACCTCT
GGATTACAAAATTTGTGAAAGATTGACTGATATTCTTAACTATGTTGCTCCTTTTACGCTGTGTGGATAT
GCTGCTTTAATGCCTCTGTATCATGCTATTGCTTCCCGTACGGCTTTCGTTTTCTCCTCCTTGTATAAAT
CCTGGTTGCTGTCTCTTTATGAGGAGTTGTGGCCCGTTGTCCGTCAACGTGGCGTGGTGTGCTCTGTGTT
TGCTGACGCAACCCCCACTGGCTGGGGCATTGCCACCACCTGTCAACTCCTTTCTGGGACTTTCGCTTTC
CCCCTCCCGATCGCCACGGCAGAACTCATCGCCGCCTGCCTTGCCCGCTGCTGGACAGGGGCTAGGTTGC
TGGGCACTGATAATTCCGTGGTGTTGTCGGGGAAGCTGACGTCCTTTGCAATTCGATATCAAGCTGTACC
TTCTAGATGTACATGTGCGAGAGCGCTTCTAGACCAATGACTTACAAGGCAGCTGTAGATCTTAGCCACT
TTTTAAAAGAAAAGGGGGGACTGGAAGGGCTAATTCACTCCCAACGAAGACAAGATCTGCTTTTTGCTTG
TACTGGGTCTCTCTGGTTAGACCAGATCTGAGCCTGGGAGCTCTCTGGCTAACTAGGGAACCCACTGCTT
AAGCCTCAATAAAGCTTGCCTTGAGTGCTTCAAGTAGTGTGTGCCCGTCTGTTGTGTGACTCTGGTAACT
AGAGATCCCTCAGACCCTTTTAGTCAGTGTGGAAAATCTCTAGCAGTAGTAGTTCATGTCATCTTATTAT
TCAGTATTTATAACTTGCAAAGAAATGAATATCAGAGAGTGAGAGGAACTTGTTTATTGCAGCTTATAAT
GGTTACAAATAAAGCAATAGCATCACAAATTTCACAAATAAAGCATTTTTTTCACTGCATTCTAGTTGTG
GTTTGTCCAAACTCATCAATGTATCTTATCATGTCTGGCTCTAGCTATCCCGCCCCTAACTCCGCCCATC
CCGCCCCTAACTCCGCCCAGTTCCGCCCATTCTCCGCCCCATGGCTGACTAATTTTTTTT
