>Addgene plasmid #219302 | SFFV-PKNOX1-Brd 377 | depositor partial sequence | sequence record 428386 | TF ORF
ATGATGGCTACACAGACATTAAGTATAGACAGCTATCAAGATGGGCAACAGATGCAAGTAGTAACAGAGT
TAAAGACAGAACAAGATCCAAACTGCTCTGAACCCGATGCAGAAGGAGTGAGCCCTCCCCCTGTGGAGTC
TCAGACCCCGATGGATGTGGACAAGCAGGCCATTTATAGGCATCCACTATTTCCATTATTAGCTTTGTTG
TTTGAAAAATGTGAACAATCTACACAGGGCTCTGAAGGCACAACTTCTGCCAGTTTTGATGTAGACATCG
AAAATTTTGTAAGAAAGCAAGAGAAGGAAGGGAAACCTTTCTTTTGTGAAGATCCAGAAACCGATAATTT
AATGGTAAAAGCAATCCAGGTTTTGCGCATTCATCTTCTTGAGCTGGAAAAGGTTAACGAACTCTGCAAA
GATTTCTGCAGTCGATACATTGCTTGTCTGAAAACAAAAATGAACAGTGAAACTCTGTTGAGTGGAGAGC
CTGGAAGCCCGTACTCACCAGTGCAGTCCCAGCAGATTCAAAGTGCCATCACAGGCACCATCAGCCCTCA
GGGAATTGTGGTGCCGGCGTCCGCGCTGCAGCAGGGAAACGTAGCCATGGCGACGGTGGCAGGTGGCACA
GTGTATCAGCCTGTCACGGTCGTCACTCCCCAAGGCCAAGTGGTCACACAGACATTGTCGCCTGGGACAA
TTAGGATCCAGAACTCCCAGCTTCAGTTACAGTTAAACCAAGATCTCAGCATCTTGCATCAAGATGATGG
TTCATCTAAGAACAAGAGGGGCGTCCTGCCAAAGCATGCCACGAACGTGATGCGGTCCTGGCTCTTCCAG
CACATCGGGCATCCCTACCCAACAGAGGATGAGAAAAAACAGATTGCTGCTCAGACAAATTTGACACTAC
TCCAAGTCAACAACTGGTTCATCAATGCCAGAAGACGAATTCTTCAGCCAATGTTGGATTCAAGTTGTTC
AGAGACCCCCAAAACAAAGAAAAAAACTGCTCAGAACCGGCCAGTTCAGAGGTTTTGGCCTGATTCTATT
GCATCAGGAGTCGCACAGCCACCGCCGAGCGAGCTCACCATGTCGGAAGGAGCTGTTGTCACCATCACCA
CGCCCGTGAACATGAACGTGGACAGCCTTCAGTCTCTGTCCTCGGACGGGGCCACCCTGGCGGTGCAGCA
GGTCATGATGGCAGGGCAGAGCGAGGACGAGTCTGTGGACAGCACAGAGGAGGATGCGGGTGCCCTGGCC
CCTGCCCACATCAGCGGGCTGGTCTTGGAGAACAGTGACTCCCTGCAGTAG
