>Addgene plasmid #219302 | SFFV-PKNOX1-Brd 377 | depositor partial sequence | sequence record 428387 | Barcode sequence
TGTACATGTGCGAGAGCGCT
